>Addgene plasmid #171993 | PEA1-GFP | depositor full sequence | sequence record 339089 | PEA1-GFP sequence 11850 bps
GAGGGCCTATTTCCCATGATTCCTTCATATTTGCATATACGATACAAGGCTGTTAGAGAGATAATTGGAA
TTAATTTGACTGTAAACACAAAGATATTAGTACAAAATACGTGACGTAGAAAGTAATAATTTCTTGGGTA
GTTTGCAGTTTTAAAATTATGTTTTAAAATGGACTATCATATGCTTACCGTAACTTGAAAGTATTTCGAT
TTCTTGGCTTTATATATCTTGTGGAAAGGACGAAACACCGGGTCTTCGAGAAGACCTGTTTTAGAGCTAG
AAATAGCAAGTTAAAATAAGGCTAGTCCGTTATCAACTTGAAAAAGTGGCACCGAGTCGGTGCGGGTCTT
CGAGAAGACCTTTTTTTTGTTCTAGTCCGTTTTTAGCGCGTGCGCCAATTCTGCAGACAAATGGCTCTAG
AGGTACCCGTTACATAACTTACGGTAAATGGCCCGCCTGGCTGACCGCCCAACGACCCCCGCCCATTGAC
GTCAATAGTAACGCCAATAGGGACTTTCCATTGACGTCAATGGGTGGAGTATTTACGGTAAACTGCCCAC
TTGGCAGTACATCAAGTGTATCATATGCCAAGTACGCCCCCTATTGACGTCAATGACGGTAAATGGCCCG
CCTGGCATTGTGCCCAGTACATGACCTTATGGGACTTTCCTACTTGGCAGTACATCTACGTATTAGTCAT
CGCTATTACCATGGTCGAGGTGAGCCCCACGTTCTGCTTCACTCTCCCCATCTCCCCCCCCTCCCCACCC
CCAATTTTGTATTTATTTATTTTTTAATTATTTTGTGCAGCGATGGGGGCGGGGGGGGGGGGCGCGCGCC
AGGCGGGGCGGGGCGGGGCGAGGGGCGGGGCGGGGCGAGGCGGAGAGGTGCGGCGGCAGCCAATCAGAGC
GGCGCGCTCCGAAAGTTTCCTTTTATGGCGAGGCGGCGGCGGCGGCGGCCCTATAAAAAGCGAAGCGCGC
GGCGGGCGGGAGTCGCTGCGCGCTGCCTTCGCCCCGTGCCCCGCTCCGCCGCCGCCTCGCGCCGCCCGCC
CCGGCTCTGACTGACCGCGTTACTCCCACAGGTGAGCGGGCGGGACGGCCCTTCTCCTCCGGGCTGTAAT
TAGCTGAGCAAGAGGTAAGGGTTTAAGGGATGGTTGGTTGGTGGGGTATTAATGTTTAATTACCTGGAGC
ACCTGCCTGAAATCACTTTTTTTCAGGTTGGACCGGTGCCACCATGGACTATAAGGACCACGACGGAGAC
TACAAGGATCATGATATTGATTACAAAGACGATGACGATAAGATGGCCCCAAAGAAGAAGCGGAAGGTCG
GTATCCACGGAGTCCCAGCAGCCGACAAGAAGTACAGCATCGGCCTGGACATCGGCACCAACTCTGTGGG
CTGGGCCGTGATCACCGACGAGTACAAGGTGCCCAGCAAGAAATTCAAGGTGCTGGGCAACACCGACCGG
CACAGCATCAAGAAGAACCTGATCGGAGCCCTGCTGTTCGACAGCGGCGAAACAGCCGAGGCCACCCGGC
TGAAGAGAACCGCCAGAAGAAGATACACCAGACGGAAGAACCGGATCTGCTATCTGCAAGAGATCTTCAG
CAACGAGATGGCCAAGGTGGACGACAGCTTCTTCCACAGACTGGAAGAGTCCTTCCTGGTGGAAGAGGAT
AAGAAGCACGAGCGGCACCCCATCTTCGGCAACATCGTGGACGAGGTGGCCTACCACGAGAAGTACCCCA
CCATCTACCACCTGAGAAAGAAACTGGTGGACAGCACCGACAAGGCCGACCTGCGGCTGATCTATCTGGC
CCTGGCCCACATGATCAAGTTCCGGGGCCACTTCCTGATCGAGGGCGACCTGAACCCCGACAACAGCGAC
GTGGACAAGCTGTTCATCCAGCTGGTGCAGACCTACAACCAGCTGTTCGAGGAAAACCCCATCAACGCCA
GCGGCGTGGACGCCAAGGCCATCCTGTCTGCCAGACTGAGCAAGAGCAGACGGCTGGAAAATCTGATCGC
CCAGCTGCCCGGCGAGAAGAAGAATGGCCTGTTCGGAAACCTGATTGCCCTGAGCCTGGGCCTGACCCCC
AACTTCAAGAGCAACTTCGACCTGGCCGAGGATGCCAAACTGCAGCTGAGCAAGGACACCTACGACGACG
ACCTGGACAACCTGCTGGCCCAGATCGGCGACCAGTACGCCGACCTGTTTCTGGCCGCCAAGAACCTGTC
CGACGCCATCCTGCTGAGCGACATCCTGAGAGTGAACACCGAGATCACCAAGGCCCCCCTGAGCGCCTCT
ATGATCAAGAGATACGACGAGCACCACCAGGACCTGACCCTGCTGAAAGCTCTCGTGCGGCAGCAGCTGC
CTGAGAAGTACAAAGAGATTTTCTTCGACCAGAGCAAGAACGGCTACGCCGGCTACATTGACGGCGGAGC
CAGCCAGGAAGAGTTCTACAAGTTCATCAAGCCCATCCTGGAAAAGATGGACGGCACCGAGGAACTGCTC
GTGAAGCTGAACAGAGAGGACCTGCTGCGGAAGCAGCGGACCTTCGACAACGGCAGCATCCCCCACCAGA
TCCACCTGGGAGAGCTGCACGCCATTCTGCGGCGGCAGGAAGATTTTTACCCATTCCTGAAGGACAACCG
GGAAAAGATCGAGAAGATCCTGACCTTCCGCATCCCCTACTACGTGGGCCCTCTGGCCAGGGGAAACAGC
AGATTCGCCTGGATGACCAGAAAGAGCGAGGAAACCATCACCCCCTGGAACTTCGAGGAAGTGGTGGACA
AGGGCGCTTCCGCCCAGAGCTTCATCGAGCGGATGACCAACTTCGATAAGAACCTGCCCAACGAGAAGGT
GCTGCCCAAGCACAGCCTGCTGTACGAGTACTTCACCGTGTATAACGAGCTGACCAAAGTGAAATACGTG
ACCGAGGGAATGAGAAAGCCCGCCTTCCTGAGCGGCGAGCAGAAAAAGGCCATCGTGGACCTGCTGTTCA
AGACCAACCGGAAAGTGACCGTGAAGCAGCTGAAAGAGGACTACTTCAAGAAAATCGAGTGCTTCGACTC
CGTGGAAATCTCCGGCGTGGAAGATCGGTTCAACGCCTCCCTGGGCACATACCACGATCTGCTGAAAATT
ATCAAGGACAAGGACTTCCTGGACAATGAGGAAAACGAGGACATTCTGGAAGATATCGTGCTGACCCTGA
CACTGTTTGAGGACAGAGAGATGATCGAGGAACGGCTGAAAACCTATGCCCACCTGTTCGACGACAAAGT
GATGAAGCAGCTGAAGCGGCGGAGATACACCGGCTGGGGCAGGCTGAGCCGGAAGCTGATCAACGGCATC
CGGGACAAGCAGTCCGGCAAGACAATCCTGGATTTCCTGAAGTCCGACGGCTTCGCCAACAGAAACTTCA
TGCAGCTGATCCACGACGACAGCCTGACCTTTAAAGAGGACATCCAGAAAGCCCAGGTGTCCGGCCAGGG
CGATAGCCTGCACGAGCACATTGCCAATCTGGCCGGCAGCCCCGCCATTAAGAAGGGCATCCTGCAGACA
GTGAAGGTGGTGGACGAGCTCGTGAAAGTGATGGGCCGGCACAAGCCCGAGAACATCGTGATCGAAATGG
CCAGAGAGAACCAGACCACCCAGAAGGGACAGAAGAACAGCCGCGAGAGAATGAAGCGGATCGAAGAGGG
CATCAAAGAGCTGGGCAGCCAGATCCTGAAAGAACACCCCGTGGAAAACACCCAGCTGCAGAACGAGAAG
CTGTACCTGTACTACCTGCAGAATGGGCGGGATATGTACGTGGACCAGGAACTGGACATCAACCGGCTGT
CCGACTACGATGTGGACGCTATCGTGCCTCAGAGCTTTCTGAAGGACGACTCCATCGACAACAAGGTGCT
GACCAGAAGCGACAAGAACCGGGGCAAGAGCGACAACGTGCCCTCCGAAGAGGTCGTGAAGAAGATGAAG
AACTACTGGCGGCAGCTGCTGAACGCCAAGCTGATTACCCAGAGAAAGTTCGACAATCTGACCAAGGCCG
AGAGAGGCGGCCTGAGCGAACTGGATAAGGCCGGCTTCATCAAGAGACAGCTGGTGGAAACCCGGCAGAT
CACAAAGCACGTGGCACAGATCCTGGACTCCCGGATGAACACTAAGTACGACGAGAATGACAAGCTGATC
CGGGAAGTGAAAGTGATCACCCTGAAGTCCAAGCTGGTGTCCGATTTCCGGAAGGATTTCCAGTTTTACA
AAGTGCGCGAGATCAACAACTACCACCACGCCCACGACGCCTACCTGAACGCCGTCGTGGGAACCGCCCT
GATCAAAAAGTACCCTAAGCTGGAAAGCGAGTTCGTGTACGGCGACTACAAGGTGTACGACGTGCGGAAG
ATGATCGCCAAGAGCGAGCAGGAAATCGGCAAGGCTACCGCCAAGTACTTCTTCTACAGCAACATCATGA
ACTTTTTCAAGACCGAGATTACCCTGGCCAACGGCGAGATCCGGAAGCGGCCTCTGATCGAGACAAACGG
CGAAACCGGGGAGATCGTGTGGGATAAGGGCCGGGATTTTGCCACCGTGCGGAAAGTGCTGAGCATGCCC
CAAGTGAATATCGTGAAAAAGACCGAGGTGCAGACAGGCGGCTTCAGCAAAGAGTCTATCCTGCCCAAGA
GGAACAGCGATAAGCTGATCGCCAGAAAGAAGGACTGGGACCCTAAGAAGTACGGCGGCTTCGACAGCCC
CACCGTGGCCTATTCTGTGCTGGTGGTGGCCAAAGTGGAAAAGGGCAAGTCCAAGAAACTGAAGAGTGTG
AAAGAGCTGCTGGGGATCACCATCATGGAAAGAAGCAGCTTCGAGAAGAATCCCATCGACTTTCTGGAAG
CCAAGGGCTACAAAGAAGTGAAAAAGGACCTGATCATCAAGCTGCCTAAGTACTCCCTGTTCGAGCTGGA
AAACGGCCGGAAGAGAATGCTGGCCTCTGCCGGCGAACTGCAGAAGGGAAACGAACTGGCCCTGCCCTCC
AAATATGTGAACTTCCTGTACCTGGCCAGCCACTATGAGAAGCTGAAGGGCTCCCCCGAGGATAATGAGC
AGAAACAGCTGTTTGTGGAACAGCACAAGCACTACCTGGACGAGATCATCGAGCAGATCAGCGAGTTCTC
CAAGAGAGTGATCCTGGCCGACGCTAATCTGGACAAAGTGCTGTCCGCCTACAACAAGCACCGGGATAAG
CCCATCAGAGAGCAGGCCGAGAATATCATCCACCTGTTTACCCTGACCAATCTGGGAGCCCCTGCCGCCT
TCAAGTACTTTGACACCACCATCGACCGGAAGAGGTACACCAGCACGAAAGAGGTGCTGGACGCCACCCT
GATCCACCAGAGCATCACCGGCCTGTACGAGACACGGATCGACCTGTCTCAGCTGGGAGGTGACTCTGGA
GGATCTAGCGGAGGATCCTCTGGCAGCGAGACACCAGGAACAAGCGAGTCAGCAACACCAGAGAGCAGTG
GCGGCAGCAGCGGCGGCAGCAGCACCCTAAATATAGAAGATGAGTATCGGCTACATGAGACCTCAAAAGA
GCCAGATGTTTCTCTAGGGTCCACATGGCTGTCTGATTTTCCTCAGGCCTGGGCGGAAACCGGGGGCATG
GGACTGGCAGTTCGCCAAGCTCCTCTGATCATACCTCTGAAAGCAACCTCTACCCCCGTGTCCATAAAAC
AATACCCCATGTCACAAGAAGCCAGACTGGGGATCAAGCCCCACATACAGAGACTGTTGGACCAGGGAAT
ACTGGTACCCTGCCAGTCCCCCTGGAACACGCCCCTGCTACCCGTTAAGAAACCAGGGACTAATGATTAT
AGGCCTGTCCAGGATCTGAGAGAAGTCAACAAGCGGGTGGAGGACATCCACCCCACCGTGCCCAACCCTT
ACAACCTCTTGAGCGGGCTCCCACCGTCCCACCAGTGGTACACTGTGCTTGATTTAAAGGATGCCTTTTT
CTGCCTGAGACTCCACCCCACCAGTCAGCCTCTCTTCGCCTTTGAGTGGAGAGATCCAGAGATGGGAATC
TCAGGACAATTGACCTGGACCAGACTCCCACAGGGTTTCAAAAACAGTCCCACCCTGTTTAATGAGGCAC
TGCACAGAGACCTAGCAGACTTCCGGATCCAGCACCCAGACTTGATCCTGCTACAGTACGTGGATGACTT
ACTGCTGGCCGCCACTTCTGAGCTAGACTGCCAACAAGGTACTCGGGCCCTGTTACAAACCCTAGGGAAC
CTCGGGTATCGGGCCTCGGCCAAGAAAGCCCAAATTTGCCAGAAACAGGTCAAGTATCTGGGGTATCTTC
TAAAAGAGGGTCAGAGATGGCTGACTGAGGCCAGAAAAGAGACTGTGATGGGGCAGCCTACTCCAAAGAC
CCCTCGACAACTAAGGGAGTTCCTAGGGAAGGCAGGCTTCTGTCGCCTCTTCATCCCTGGGTTTGCAGAA
ATGGCAGCCCCCCTGTACCCTCTCACCAAACCGGGGACTCTGTTTAATTGGGGCCCAGACCAACAAAAGG
CCTATCAAGAAATCAAGCAAGCCCTTCTAACTGCCCCAGCCCTGGGGTTGCCAGATTTGACTAAGCCCTT
TGAACTCTTTGTCGACGAGAAGCAGGGCTACGCCAAAGGTGTCCTAACGCAAAAACTGGGACCTTGGCGT
CGGCCGGTGGCCTACCTGTCCAAAAAGCTAGACCCAGTAGCAGCTGGGTGGCCCCCTTGCCTACGGATGG
TAGCAGCCATTGCCGTACTGACAAAGGATGCAGGCAAGCTAACCATGGGACAGCCACTAGTCATTCTGGC
CCCCCATGCAGTAGAGGCACTAGTCAAACAACCCCCCGACCGCTGGCTTTCCAACGCCCGGATGACTCAC
TATCAGGCCTTGCTTTTGGACACGGACCGGGTCCAGTTCGGACCGGTGGTAGCCCTGAACCCGGCTACGC
TGCTCCCACTGCCTGAGGAAGGGCTGCAACACAACTGCCTTGATATCCTGGCCGAAGCCCACGGAACCCG
ACCCGACCTAACGGACCAGCCGCTCCCAGACGCCGACCACACCTGGTACACGGATGGAAGCAGTCTCTTA
CAAGAGGGACAGCGTAAGGCGGGAGCTGCGGTGACCACCGAGACCGAGGTAATCTGGGCTAAAGCCCTGC
CAGCCGGGACATCCGCTCAGCGGGCTGAACTGATAGCACTCACCCAGGCCCTAAAGATGGCAGAAGGTAA
GAAGCTAAATGTTTATACTGATAGCCGTTATGCTTTTGCTACTGCCCATATCCATGGAGAAATATACAGA
AGGCGTGGGTGGCTCACATCAGAAGGCAAAGAGATCAAAAATAAAGACGAGATCTTGGCCCTACTAAAAG
CCCTCTTTCTGCCCAAAAGACTTAGCATAATCCATTGTCCAGGACATCAAAAGGGACACAGCGCCGAGGC
TAGAGGCAACCGGATGGCTGACCAAGCGGCCCGAAAGGCAGCCATCACAGAGACTCCAGACACCTCTACC
CTCCTCATAGAAAATTCATCACCCTCTGGCGGCTCAAAAAGAACCGCCGACGGCAGCGAATTCGAGAAAA
GGCCGGCGGCCACGAAAAAGGCCGGCCAGGCAAAAAAGAAAAAGGAATTCGGCAGTGGAGAGGGCAGAGG
AAGTCTGCTAACATGCGGTGACGTCGAGGAGAATCCTGGCCCAGTGAGCAAGGGCGAGGAGCTGTTCACC
GGGGTGGTGCCCATCCTGGTCGAGCTGGACGGCGACGTAAACGGCCACAAGTTCAGCGTGTCCGGCGAGG
GCGAGGGCGATGCCACCTACGGCAAGCTGACCCTGAAGTTCATCTGCACCACCGGCAAGCTGCCCGTGCC
CTGGCCCACCCTCGTGACCACCCTGACCTACGGCGTGCAGTGCTTCAGCCGCTACCCCGACCACATGAAG
CAGCACGACTTCTTCAAGTCCGCCATGCCCGAAGGCTACGTCCAGGAGCGCACCATCTTCTTCAAGGACG
ACGGCAACTACAAGACCCGCGCCGAGGTGAAGTTCGAGGGCGACACCCTGGTGAACCGCATCGAGCTGAA
GGGCATCGACTTCAAGGAGGACGGCAACATCCTGGGGCACAAGCTGGAGTACAACTACAACAGCCACAAC
GTCTATATCATGGCCGACAAGCAGAAGAACGGCATCAAGGTGAACTTCAAGATCCGCCACAACATCGAGG
ACGGCAGCGTGCAGCTCGCCGACCACTACCAGCAGAACACCCCCATCGGCGACGGCCCCGTGCTGCTGCC
CGACAACCACTACCTGAGCACCCAGTCCGCCCTGAGCAAAGACCCCAACGAGAAGCGCGATCACATGGTC
CTGCTGGAGTTCGTGACCGCCGCCGGGATCACTCTCGGCATGGACGAGCTGTACAAGGAATTCTAACTAG
AGCTCGCTGATCAGCCTCGACTGTGCCTTCTAGTTGCCAGCCATCTGTTGTTTGCCCCTCCCCCGTGCCT
TCCTTGACCCTGGAAGGTGCCACTCCCACTGTCCTTTCCTAATAAAATGAGGAAATTGCATCGCATTGTC
TGAGTAGGTGTCATTCTATTCTGGGGGGTGGGGTGGGGCAGGACAGCAAGGGGGAGGATTGGGAAGAGAA
TAGCAGGCATGCTGGGGAGCGGCCGCTCTAGAACTAGTGGATCCCCCGGGCTGCAGGAATTCGATAATCC
TGCAGGAAAAAAGCACCGACTCGGTGCCACTTTTTCAAGTTGATAACGGACTAGCCTTATTTTAACTTGC
TATTTCTAGCTCTAAAACGTCTTCTCGAAGACCCCGGTGTTTCGTCCTTTCCACAAGATATATAAAGCCA
AGAAATCGAAATACTTTCAAGTTACGGTAAGCATATGATAGTCCATTTTAAAACATAATTTTAAAACTGC
AAACTACCCAAGAAATTATTACTTTCTACGTCACGTATTTTGTACTAATATCTTTGTGTTTACAGTCAAA
TTAATTCCAATTATCTCTCTAACAGCCTTGTATCGTATATGCAAATATGAAGGAATCATGGGAAATAGGC
CCTCGCGGCCGCAGGAACCCCTAGTGATGGAGTTGGCCACTCCCTCTCTGCGCGCTCGCTCGCTCACTGA
GGCCGGGCGACCAAAGGTCGCCCGACGCCCGGGCTTTGCCCGGGCGGCCTCAGTGAGCGAGCGAGCGCGC
AGCTGCCTGCAGGGGCGCCTGATGCGGTATTTTCTCCTTACGCATCTGTGCGGTATTTCACACCGCATA
[95 nt withheld, positions 9310-9404]
T
[46 nt withheld, positions 9406-9451]
C
[141 nt withheld, positions 9453-9593]
CCTTTGACGTTGGAGTCCACGTTCTTT
[37 nt withheld, positions 9621-9657]
ACTCTATCTCGGGCTATTCTTTTGATTTATAAGGGATTTTGCCGATTTCGGTCTATTGGTTAAAAAATGA
GCTGATTTAACAAAAATTTAACGCGAATTTTAACAAAATATTAACGTTTACAATTTTATGGTGCACTCTC
AGTACAATCTGCTCTGATGCCGCATAGTTAAGCCAGCCCCGACACCCGCCAACACCCGCTGACGCGCCCT
GACGGGCTTGTCTGCTCCCGGCATCCGCTTACAGACAAGCTGTGACCGTCTCCGGGAGCTGCATGTGTCA
GAGGTTTTCACCGTCATCACCGAAACGCGCGAGACGAAAGGGCCTCGTGATACGCCTATTTTTATAGGTT
AATGTCATGATAATAATGGTTTCTTAGACGTCAGGTGGCACTTTTCGGGGAAATGTGCGCGGAACCCCTA
TTTGTTTATTTTTCTAAATACATTCAAATATGTATCCGCTCATGAGACAATAACCCTGATAAATGCTTCA
ATAATATTGAAAAAGGAAGAGTATGAGTATTCAACATTTCCGTGTCGCCCTTATTCCCTTTTTTGCGGCA
TTTTGCCTTCCTGTTTTTGCTCACCCAGAAACGCTGGTGAAAGTAAAAGATGCTGAAGATCAGTTGGGTG
CACGAGTGGGTTACATCGAACTGGATCTCAACAGCGGTAAGATCCTTGAGAGTTTTCGCCCCGAAGAACG
TTTTCCAATGATGAGCACTTTTAAAGTTCTGCTATGTGGCGCGGTATTATCCCGTATTGACGCCGGGCAA
GAGCAACTCGGTCGCCGCATACACTATTCTCAGAATGACTTGGTTGAGTACTCACCAGTCACAGAAAAGC
ATCTTACGGATGGCATGACAGTAAGAGAATTATGCAGTGCTGCCATAACCATGAGTGATAACACTGCGGC
CAACTTACTTCTGACAACGATCGGAGGACCGAAGGAGCTAACCGCTTTTTTGCACAACATGGGGGATCAT
GTAACTCGCCTTGATCGTTGGGAACCGGAGCTGAATGAAGCCATACCAAACGACGAGCGTGACACCACGA
TGCCTGTAGCAATGGCAACAACGTTGCGCAAACTATTAACTGGCGAACTACTTACTCTAGCTTCCCGGCA
ACAATTAATAGACTGGATGGAGGCGGATAAAGTTGCAGGACCACTTCTGCGCTCGGCCCTTCCGGCTGGC
TGGTTTATTGCTGATAAATCTGGAGCCGGTGAGCGTGGAAGCCGCGGTATCATTGCAGCACTGGGGCCAG
ATGGTAAGCCCTCCCGTATCGTAGTTATCTACACGACGGGGAGTCAGGCAACTATGGATGAACGAAATAG
ACAGATCGCTGAGATAGGTGCCTCACTGATTAAGCATTGGTAACTGTCAGACCAAGTTTACTCATATATA
CTTTAGATTGATTTAAAACTTCATTTTTAATTTAAAAGGATCTAGGTGAAGATCCTTTTTGATAATCTCA
TGACCAAAATCCCTTAACGTGAGTTTTCGTTCCACTGAGCGTCAGACCCCGTAGAAAAGATCAAAGGATC
TTCTTGAGATCCTTTTTTTCTGCGCGTAATCTGCTGCTTGCAAACAAAAAAACCACCGCTACCAGCGGTG
GTTTGTTTGCCGGATCAAGAGCTACCAACTCTTTTTCCGAAGGTAACTGGCTTCAGCAGAGCGCAGATAC
CAAATACTGTTCTTCTAGTGTAGCCGTAGTTAGGCCACCACTTCAAGAACTCTGTAGCACCGCCTACATA
CCTCGCTCTGCTAATCCTGTTACCAGTGGCTGCTGCCAGTGGCGATAAGTCGTGTCTTACCGGGTTGGAC
TCAAGACGATAGTTACCGGATAAGGCGCAGCGGTCGGGCTGAACGGGGGGTTCGTGCACACAGCCCAGCT
TGGAGCGAACGACCTACACCGAACTGAGATACCTACAGCGTGAGCTATGAGAAAGCGCCACGCTTCCCGA
AGGGAGAAAGGCGGACAGGTATCCGGTAAGCGGCAGGGTCGGAACAGGAGAGCGCACGAGGGAGCTTCCA
GGGGGAAACGCCTGGTATCTTTATAGTCCTGTCGGGTTTCGCCACCTCTGACTTGAGCGTCGATTTTTGT
GATGCTCGTCAGGGGGGCGGAGCCTATGGAAAAACGCCAGCAACGCGGCCTTTTTACGGTTCCTGGCCTT
TTGCTGGCCTTTTGCTCACATGT
Features (pLannotate 1.2.2; 22 found; start..end, strand, type, name):
      1..241     +  promoter       U6 promoter: RNA polymerase III promoter for human U6 snRNA
    268..343     +  misc_RNA       gRNA scaffold: guide RNA scaffold for the Streptococcus pyogenes CRISPR/Cas9 system
    428..713     +  enhancer       CMV enhancer: human cytomegalovirus immediate early enhancer; contains an 18-bp deletion relative to the standard CMV enhancer
    715..988     +  promoter       chicken β-actin promoter: No description available
    989..1216    +  intron         hybrid intron: hybrid between chicken β-actin (CBA) and minute virus of mice (MMV) introns (Gray et al., 2011)
   1354..2955    +  CDS            Cas9(N): N-terminal portion of Streptococcus pyogenes Cas9 (Zetsche et al., 2015)
   2956..5450    +  CDS            Cas9(C) (fragment): C-terminal portion of Streptococcus pyogenes Cas9 (Zetsche et al., 2015)
   5554..7585    +  CDS            gag-pol (fragment): Moloney murine leukemia virus Gag-Pol polyprotein; gag-pol; contains a read-through stop codon
   7627..7674    +  CDS            nucleoplasmin NLS: bipartite nuclear localization signal from nucleoplasmin
   7744..8457    +  CDS            EGFP: EGFP is a basic (constitutively fluorescent) green fluorescent protein published in 1996, derived from Aequorea victoria. It is reported to be a rapidly-maturing weak dimer with moderate acid sensitivity.
   8491..8602    +  polyA_signal   bGH poly(A) signal: bovine growth hormone polyadenylation signal
   8699..8746    +  misc_feature   MCS (fragment): pBluescript multiple cloning site
   8763..8838    -  misc_RNA       gRNA scaffold: guide RNA scaffold for the Streptococcus pyogenes CRISPR/Cas9 system
   8864..9104    -  promoter       U6 promoter: RNA polymerase III promoter for human U6 snRNA
   9113..9253    +  repeat_region  AAV2 ITR: inverted terminal repeat of adeno-associated virus serotype 2 inverted
   9258..9309    -  misc_feature   bom (fragment): basis of mobility region from pBR322
   9328..9783    +  rep_origin     f1 ori (sequence partly withheld): f1 bacteriophage origin of replication; arrow indicates direction of (+) strand synthesis
   9784..9833    -  misc_feature   bom (fragment): basis of mobility region from pBR322
   9935..9970    -  CDS            rop (fragment): Rop protein, which maintains plasmids at low copy number; rop
  10065..10169   +  promoter       AmpR promoter: bla
  10170..11030   +  CDS            AmpR: β-lactamase; bla; confers resistance to ampicillin, carbenicillin, and related antibiotics
  11201..11789   +  rep_origin     ori: high-copy-number ColE1/pMB1/pBR322/pUC origin of replication
