>Addgene plasmid #171993 | PEA1-GFP | addgene full sequence | sequence record 340552 | Addgene NGS Result
CTTTCTGAAGGACGACTCCATCGACAACAAGGTGCTGACCAGAAGCGACAAGAACCGGGGCAAGAGCGAC
AACGTGCCCTCCGAAGAGGTCGTGAAGAAGATGAAGAACTACTGGCGGCAGCTGCTGAACGCCAAGCTGA
TTACCCAGAGAAAGTTCGACAATCTGACCAAGGCCGAGAGAGGCGGCCTGAGCGAACTGGATAAGGCCGG
CTTCATCAAGAGACAGCTGGTGGAAACCCGGCAGATCACAAAGCACGTGGCACAGATCCTGGACTCCCGG
ATGAACACTAAGTACGACGAGAATGACAAGCTGATCCGGGAAGTGAAAGTGATCACCCTGAAGTCCAAGC
TGGTGTCCGATTTCCGGAAGGATTTCCAGTTTTACAAAGTGCGCGAGATCAACAACTACCACCACGCCCA
CGACGCCTACCTGAACGCCGTCGTGGGAACCGCCCTGATCAAAAAGTACCCTAAGCTGGAAAGCGAGTTC
GTGTACGGCGACTACAAGGTGTACGACGTGCGGAAGATGATCGCCAAGAGCGAGCAGGAAATCGGCAAGG
CTACCGCCAAGTACTTCTTCTACAGCAACATCATGAACTTTTTCAAGACCGAGATTACCCTGGCCAACGG
CGAGATCCGGAAGCGGCCTCTGATCGAGACAAACGGCGAAACCGGGGAGATCGTGTGGGATAAGGGCCGG
GATTTTGCCACCGTGCGGAAAGTGCTGAGCATGCCCCAAGTGAATATCGTGAAAAAGACCGAGGTGCAGA
CAGGCGGCTTCAGCAAAGAGTCTATCCTGCCCAAGAGGAACAGCGATAAGCTGATCGCCAGAAAGAAGGA
CTGGGACCCTAAGAAGTACGGCGGCTTCGACAGCCCCACCGTGGCCTATTCTGTGCTGGTGGTGGCCAAA
GTGGAAAAGGGCAAGTCCAAGAAACTGAAGAGTGTGAAAGAGCTGCTGGGGATCACCATCATGGAAAGAA
GCAGCTTCGAGAAGAATCCCATCGACTTTCTGGAAGCCAAGGGCTACAAAGAAGTGAAAAAGGACCTGAT
CATCAAGCTGCCTAAGTACTCCCTGTTCGAGCTGGAAAACGGCCGGAAGAGAATGCTGGCCTCTGCCGGC
GAACTGCAGAAGGGAAACGAACTGGCCCTGCCCTCCAAATATGTGAACTTCCTGTACCTGGCCAGCCACT
ATGAGAAGCTGAAGGGCTCCCCCGAGGATAATGAGCAGAAACAGCTGTTTGTGGAACAGCACAAGCACTA
CCTGGACGAGATCATCGAGCAGATCAGCGAGTTCTCCAAGAGAGTGATCCTGGCCGACGCTAATCTGGAC
AAAGTGCTGTCCGCCTACAACAAGCACCGGGATAAGCCCATCAGAGAGCAGGCCGAGAATATCATCCACC
TGTTTACCCTGACCAATCTGGGAGCCCCTGCCGCCTTCAAGTACTTTGACACCACCATCGACCGGAAGAG
GTACACCAGCACGAAAGAGGTGCTGGACGCCACCCTGATCCACCAGAGCATCACCGGCCTGTACGAGACA
CGGATCGACCTGTCTCAGCTGGGAGGTGACTCTGGAGGATCTAGCGGAGGATCCTCTGGCAGCGAGACAC
CAGGAACAAGCGAGTCAGCAACACCAGAGAGCAGTGGCGGCAGCAGCGGCGGCAGCAGCACCCTAAATAT
AGAAGATGAGTATCGGCTACATGAGACCTCAAAAGAGCCAGATGTTTCTCTAGGGTCCACATGGCTGTCT
GATTTTCCTCAGGCCTGGGCGGAAACCGGGGGCATGGGACTGGCAGTTCGCCAAGCTCCTCTGATCATAC
CTCTGAAAGCAACCTCTACCCCCGTGTCCATAAAACAATACCCCATGTCACAAGAAGCCAGACTGGGGAT
CAAGCCCCACATACAGAGACTGTTGGACCAGGGAATACTGGTACCCTGCCAGTCCCCCTGGAACACGCCC
CTGCTACCCGTTAAGAAACCAGGGACTAATGATTATAGGCCTGTCCAGGATCTGAGAGAAGTCAACAAGC
GGGTGGAGGACATCCACCCCACCGTGCCCAACCCTTACAACCTCTTGAGCGGGCTCCCACCGTCCCACCA
GTGGTACACTGTGCTTGATTTAAAGGATGCCTTTTTCTGCCTGAGACTCCACCCCACCAGTCAGCCTCTC
TTCGCCTTTGAGTGGAGAGATCCAGAGATGGGAATCTCAGGACAATTGACCTGGACCAGACTCCCACAGG
GTTTCAAAAACAGTCCCACCCTGTTTAATGAGGCACTGCACAGAGACCTAGCAGACTTCCGGATCCAGCA
CCCAGACTTGATCCTGCTACAGTACGTGGATGACTTACTGCTGGCCGCCACTTCTGAGCTAGACTGCCAA
CAAGGTACTCGGGCCCTGTTACAAACCCTAGGGAACCTCGGGTATCGGGCCTCGGCCAAGAAAGCCCAAA
TTTGCCAGAAACAGGTCAAGTATCTGGGGTATCTTCTAAAAGAGGGTCAGAGATGGCTGACTGAGGCCAG
AAAAGAGACTGTGATGGGGCAGCCTACTCCAAAGACCCCTCGACAACTAAGGGAGTTCCTAGGGAAGGCA
GGCTTCTGTCGCCTCTTCATCCCTGGGTTTGCAGAAATGGCAGCCCCCCTGTACCCTCTCACCAAACCGG
GGACTCTGTTTAATTGGGGCCCAGACCAACAAAAGGCCTATCAAGAAATCAAGCAAGCCCTTCTAACTGC
CCCAGCCCTGGGGTTGCCAGATTTGACTAAGCCCTTTGAACTCTTTGTCGACGAGAAGCAGGGCTACGCC
AAAGGTGTCCTAACGCAAAAACTGGGACCTTGGCGTCGGCCGGTGGCCTACCTGTCCAAAAAGCTAGACC
CAGTAGCAGCTGGGTGGCCCCCTTGCCTACGGATGGTAGCAGCCATTGCCGTACTGACAAAGGATGCAGG
CAAGCTAACCATGGGACAGCCACTAGTCATTCTGGCCCCCCATGCAGTAGAGGCACTAGTCAAACAACCC
CCCGACCGCTGGCTTTCCAACGCCCGGATGACTCACTATCAGGCCTTGCTTTTGGACACGGACCGGGTCC
AGTTCGGACCGGTGGTAGCCCTGAACCCGGCTACGCTGCTCCCACTGCCTGAGGAAGGGCTGCAACACAA
CTGCCTTGATATCCTGGCCGAAGCCCACGGAACCCGACCCGACCTAACGGACCAGCCGCTCCCAGACGCC
GACCACACCTGGTACACGGATGGAAGCAGTCTCTTACAAGAGGGACAGCGTAAGGCGGGAGCTGCGGTGA
CCACCGAGACCGAGGTAATCTGGGCTAAAGCCCTGCCAGCCGGGACATCCGCTCAGCGGGCTGAACTGAT
AGCACTCACCCAGGCCCTAAAGATGGCAGAAGGTAAGAAGCTAAATGTTTATACTGATAGCCGTTATGCT
TTTGCTACTGCCCATATCCATGGAGAAATATACAGAAGGCGTGGGTGGCTCACATCAGAAGGCAAAGAGA
TCAAAAATAAAGACGAGATCTTGGCCCTACTAAAAGCCCTCTTTCTGCCCAAAAGACTTAGCATAATCCA
TTGTCCAGGACATCAAAAGGGACACAGCGCCGAGGCTAGAGGCAACCGGATGGCTGACCAAGCGGCCCGA
AAGGCAGCCATCACAGAGACTCCAGACACCTCTACCCTCCTCATAGAAAATTCATCACCCTCTGGCGGCT
CAAAAAGAACCGCCGACGGCAGCGAATTCGAGAAAAGGCCGGCGGCCACGAAAAAGGCCGGCCAGGCAAA
AAAGAAAAAGGAATTCGGCAGTGGAGAGGGCAGAGGAAGTCTGCTAACATGCGGTGACGTCGAGGAGAAT
CCTGGCCCAGTGAGCAAGGGCGAGGAGCTGTTCACCGGGGTGGTGCCCATCCTGGTCGAGCTGGACGGCG
ACGTAAACGGCCACAAGTTCAGCGTGTCCGGCGAGGGCGAGGGCGATGCCACCTACGGCAAGCTGACCCT
GAAGTTCATCTGCACCACCGGCAAGCTGCCCGTGCCCTGGCCCACCCTCGTGACCACCCTGACCTACGGC
GTGCAGTGCTTCAGCCGCTACCCCGACCACATGAAGCAGCACGACTTCTTCAAGTCCGCCATGCCCGAAG
GCTACGTCCAGGAGCGCACCATCTTCTTCAAGGACGACGGCAACTACAAGACCCGCGCCGAGGTGAAGTT
CGAGGGCGACACCCTGGTGAACCGCATCGAGCTGAAGGGCATCGACTTCAAGGAGGACGGCAACATCCTG
GGGCACAAGCTGGAGTACAACTACAACAGCCACAACGTCTATATCATGGCCGACAAGCAGAAGAACGGCA
TCAAGGTGAACTTCAAGATCCGCCACAACATCGAGGACGGCAGCGTGCAGCTCGCCGACCACTACCAGCA
GAACACCCCCATCGGCGACGGCCCCGTGCTGCTGCCCGACAACCACTACCTGAGCACCCAGTCCGCCCTG
AGCAAAGACCCCAACGAGAAGCGCGATCACATGGTCCTGCTGGAGTTCGTGACCGCCGCCGGGATCACTC
TCGGCATGGACGAGCTGTACAAGGAATTCTAACTAGAGCTCGCTGATCAGCCTCGACTGTGCCTTCTAGT
TGCCAGCCATCTGTTGTTTGCCCCTCCCCCGTGCCTTCCTTGACCCTGGAAGGTGCCACTCCCACTGTCC
TTTCCTAATAAAATGAGGAAATTGCATCGCATTGTCTGAGTAGGTGTCATTCTATTCTGGGGGGTGGGGT
GGGGCAGGACAGCAAGGGGGAGGATTGGGAAGAGAATAGCAGGCATGCTGGGGAGCGGCCGCTCTAGAAC
TAGTGGATCCCCCGGGCTGCAGGAATTCGATAATCCTGCAGGAAAAAAGCACCGACTCGGTGCCACTTTT
TCAAGTTGATAACGGACTAGCCTTATTTTAACTTGCTATTTCTAGCTCTAAAACGTCTTCTCGAAGACCC
CGGTGTTTCGTCCTTTCCACAAGATATATAAAGCCAAGAAATCGAAATACTTTCAAGTTACGGTAAGCAT
ATGATAGTCCATTTTAAAACATAATTTTAAAACTGCAAACTACCCAAGAAATTATTACTTTCTACGTCAC
GTATTTTGTACTAATATCTTTGTGTTTACAGTCAAATTAATTCCAATTATCTCTCTAACAGCCTTGTATC
GTATATGCAAATATGAAGGAATCATGGGAAATAGGCCCTCGCGGCCGCAGGAACCCCTAGTGATGGAGTT
GGCCACTCCCTCTCTGCGCGCTCGCTCGCTCACTGAGGCCGGGCGACCAAAGGTCGCCCGACGCCCGGGC
TTTGCCCGGGCGGCCTCAGTGAGCGAGCGAGCGCGCAGCTGCCTGCAGGGGCGCCTGATGCGGTATTTTC
TCCTTACGCATCTGTGCGGTATTTCACACCGCATA
[95 nt withheld, positions 5426-5520]
T
[46 nt withheld, positions 5522-5567]
C
[141 nt withheld, positions 5569-5709]
CCTTTGACGTTGGAGTCCACGTTCTTT
[37 nt withheld, positions 5737-5773]
ACTCTATCTCGGGCTATTCTTTTGATTTATAAGGGATTTTGCCGATTTCGGTCTATTGGTTAAAAAATGA
GCTGATTTAACAAAAATTTAACGCGAATTTTAACAAAATATTAACGTTTACAATTTTATGGTGCACTCTC
AGTACAATCTGCTCTGATGCCGCATAGTTAAGCCAGCCCCGACACCCGCCAACACCCGCTGACGCGCCCT
GACGGGCTTGTCTGCTCCCGGCATCCGCTTACAGACAAGCTGTGACCGTCTCCGGGAGCTGCATGTGTCA
GAGGTTTTCACCGTCATCACCGAAACGCGCGAGACGAAAGGGCCTCGTGATACGCCTATTTTTATAGGTT
AATGTCATGATAATAATGGTTTCTTAGACGTCAGGTGGCACTTTTCGGGGAAATGTGCGCGGAACCCCTA
TTTGTTTATTTTTCTAAATACATTCAAATATGTATCCGCTCATGAGACAATAACCCTGATAAATGCTTCA
ATAATATTGAAAAAGGAAGAGTATGAGTATTCAACATTTCCGTGTCGCCCTTATTCCCTTTTTTGCGGCA
TTTTGCCTTCCTGTTTTTGCTCACCCAGAAACGCTGGTGAAAGTAAAAGATGCTGAAGATCAGTTGGGTG
CACGAGTGGGTTACATCGAACTGGATCTCAACAGCGGTAAGATCCTTGAGAGTTTTCGCCCCGAAGAACG
TTTTCCAATGATGAGCACTTTTAAAGTTCTGCTATGTGGCGCGGTATTATCCCGTATTGACGCCGGGCAA
GAGCAACTCGGTCGCCGCATACACTATTCTCAGAATGACTTGGTTGAGTACTCACCAGTCACAGAAAAGC
ATCTTACGGATGGCATGACAGTAAGAGAATTATGCAGTGCTGCCATAACCATGAGTGATAACACTGCGGC
CAACTTACTTCTGACAACGATCGGAGGACCGAAGGAGCTAACCGCTTTTTTGCACAACATGGGGGATCAT
GTAACTCGCCTTGATCGTTGGGAACCGGAGCTGAATGAAGCCATACCAAACGACGAGCGTGACACCACGA
TGCCTGTAGCAATGGCAACAACGTTGCGCAAACTATTAACTGGCGAACTACTTACTCTAGCTTCCCGGCA
ACAATTAATAGACTGGATGGAGGCGGATAAAGTTGCAGGACCACTTCTGCGCTCGGCCCTTCCGGCTGGC
TGGTTTATTGCTGATAAATCTGGAGCCGGTGAGCGTGGAAGCCGCGGTATCATTGCAGCACTGGGGCCAG
ATGGTAAGCCCTCCCGTATCGTAGTTATCTACACGACGGGGAGTCAGGCAACTATGGATGAACGAAATAG
ACAGATCGCTGAGATAGGTGCCTCACTGATTAAGCATTGGTAACTGTCAGACCAAGTTTACTCATATATA
CTTTAGATTGATTTAAAACTTCATTTTTAATTTAAAAGGATCTAGGTGAAGATCCTTTTTGATAATCTCA
TGACCAAAATCCCTTAACGTGAGTTTTCGTTCCACTGAGCGTCAGACCCCGTAGAAAAGATCAAAGGATC
TTCTTGAGATCCTTTTTTTCTGCGCGTAATCTGCTGCTTGCAAACAAAAAAACCACCGCTACCAGCGGTG
GTTTGTTTGCCGGATCAAGAGCTACCAACTCTTTTTCCGAAGGTAACTGGCTTCAGCAGAGCGCAGATAC
CAAATACTGTTCTTCTAGTGTAGCCGTAGTTAGGCCACCACTTCAAGAACTCTGTAGCACCGCCTACATA
CCTCGCTCTGCTAATCCTGTTACCAGTGGCTGCTGCCAGTGGCGATAAGTCGTGTCTTACCGGGTTGGAC
TCAAGACGATAGTTACCGGATAAGGCGCAGCGGTCGGGCTGAACGGGGGGTTCGTGCACACAGCCCAGCT
TGGAGCGAACGACCTACACCGAACTGAGATACCTACAGCGTGAGCTATGAGAAAGCGCCACGCTTCCCGA
AGGGAGAAAGGCGGACAGGTATCCGGTAAGCGGCAGGGTCGGAACAGGAGAGCGCACGAGGGAGCTTCCA
GGGGGAAACGCCTGGTATCTTTATAGTCCTGTCGGGTTTCGCCACCTCTGACTTGAGCGTCGATTTTTGT
GATGCTCGTCAGGGGGGCGGAGCCTATGGAAAAACGCCAGCAACGCGGCCTTTTTACGGTTCCTGGCCTT
TTGCTGGCCTTTTGCTCACATGTGAGGGCCTATTTCCCATGATTCCTTCATATTTGCATATACGATACAA
GGCTGTTAGAGAGATAATTGGAATTAATTTGACTGTAAACACAAAGATATTAGTACAAAATACGTGACGT
AGAAAGTAATAATTTCTTGGGTAGTTTGCAGTTTTAAAATTATGTTTTAAAATGGACTATCATATGCTTA
CCGTAACTTGAAAGTATTTCGATTTCTTGGCTTTATATATCTTGTGGAAAGGACGAAACACCGGGTCTTC
GAGAAGACCTGTTTTAGAGCTAGAAATAGCAAGTTAAAATAAGGCTAGTCCGTTATCAACTTGAAAAAGT
GGCACCGAGTCGGTGCGGGTCTTCGAGAAGACCTTTTTTTTGTTCTAGTCCGTTTTTAGCGCGTGCGCCA
ATTCTGCAGACAAATGGCTCTAGAGGTACCCGTTACATAACTTACGGTAAATGGCCCGCCTGGCTGACCG
CCCAACGACCCCCGCCCATTGACGTCAATAGTAACGCCAATAGGGACTTTCCATTGACGTCAATGGGTGG
AGTATTTACGGTAAACTGCCCACTTGGCAGTACATCAAGTGTATCATATGCCAAGTACGCCCCCTATTGA
CGTCAATGACGGTAAATGGCCCGCCTGGCATTGTGCCCAGTACATGACCTTATGGGACTTTCCTACTTGG
CAGTACATCTACGTATTAGTCATCGCTATTACCATGGTCGAGGTGAGCCCCACGTTCTGCTTCACTCTCC
CCATCTCCCCCCCCTCCCCACCCCCAATTTTGTATTTATTTATTTTTTAATTATTTTGTGCAGCGATGGG
GGCGGGGGGGGGGGGGGNNNSGCGCSRGGSGGGGSGGGGSGGGGSGRGGGGSGGGGSGGGGSGRGGSGGR
GRGGKGSGGCGGCAGCCAATCAGAGCGGCGCGCTCCGAAAGTTTCCTTTTATGGCGAGGCGGCGGCGGCG
GCGGCCCTATAAAAAGCGAAGCGCGCGGCGGGCGGGAGTCGCTGCGCGCTGCCTTCGCCCCGTGCCCCGC
TCCGCCGCCGCCTCGCGCCGCCCGCCCCGGCTCTGACTGACCGCGTTACTCCCACAGGTGAGCGGGCGGG
ACGGCCCTTCTCCTCCGGGCTGTAATTAGCTGAGCAAGAGGTAAGGGTTTAAGGGATGGTTGGTTGGTGG
GGTATTAATGTTTAATTACCTGGAGCACCTGCCTGAAATCACTTTTTTTCAGGTTGGACCGGTGCCACCA
TGGACTATAAGGACCACGACGGAGACTACAAGGATCATGATATTGATTACAAAGACGATGACGATAAGAT
GGCCCCAAAGAAGAAGCGGAAGGTCGGTATCCACGGAGTCCCAGCAGCCGACAAGAAGTACAGCATCGGC
CTGGACATCGGCACCAACTCTGTGGGCTGGGCCGTGATCACCGACGAGTACAAGGTGCCCAGCAAGAAAT
TCAAGGTGCTGGGCAACACCGACCGGCACAGCATCAAGAAGAACCTGATCGGAGCCCTGCTGTTCGACAG
CGGCGAAACAGCCGAGGCCACCCGGCTGAAGAGAACCGCCAGAAGAAGATACACCAGACGGAAGAACCGG
ATCTGCTATCTGCAAGAGATCTTCAGCAACGAGATGGCCAAGGTGGACGACAGCTTCTTCCACAGACTGG
AAGAGTCCTTCCTGGTGGAAGAGGATAAGAAGCACGAGCGGCACCCCATCTTCGGCAACATCGTGGACGA
GGTGGCCTACCACGAGAAGTACCCCACCATCTACCACCTGAGAAAGAAACTGGTGGACAGCACCGACAAG
GCCGACCTGCGGCTGATCTATCTGGCCCTGGCCCACATGATCAAGTTCCGGGGCCACTTCCTGATCGAGG
GCGACCTGAACCCCGACAACAGCGACGTGGACAAGCTGTTCATCCAGCTGGTGCAGACCTACAACCAGCT
GTTCGAGGAAAACCCCATCAACGCCAGCGGCGTGGACGCCAAGGCCATCCTGTCTGCCAGACTGAGCAAG
AGCAGACGGCTGGAAAATCTGATCGCCCAGCTGCCCGGCGAGAAGAAGAATGGCCTGTTCGGAAACCTGA
TTGCCCTGAGCCTGGGCCTGACCCCCAACTTCAAGAGCAACTTCGACCTGGCCGAGGATGCCAAACTGCA
GCTGAGCAAGGACACCTACGACGACGACCTGGACAACCTGCTGGCCCAGATCGGCGACCAGTACGCCGAC
CTGTTTCTGGCCGCCAAGAACCTGTCCGACGCCATCCTGCTGAGCGACATCCTGAGAGTGAACACCGAGA
TCACCAAGGCCCCCCTGAGCGCCTCTATGATCAAGAGATACGACGAGCACCACCAGGACCTGACCCTGCT
GAAAGCTCTCGTGCGGCAGCAGCTGCCTGAGAAGTACAAAGAGATTTTCTTCGACCAGAGCAAGAACGGC
TACGCCGGCTACATTGACGGCGGAGCCAGCCAGGAAGAGTTCTACAAGTTCATCAAGCCCATCCTGGAAA
AGATGGACGGCACCGAGGAACTGCTCGTGAAGCTGAACAGAGAGGACCTGCTGCGGAAGCAGCGGACCTT
CGACAACGGCAGCATCCCCCACCAGATCCACCTGGGAGAGCTGCACGCCATTCTGCGGCGGCAGGAAGAT
TTTTACCCATTCCTGAAGGACAACCGGGAAAAGATCGAGAAGATCCTGACCTTCCGCATCCCCTACTACG
TGGGCCCTCTGGCCAGGGGAAACAGCAGATTCGCCTGGATGACCAGAAAGAGCGAGGAAACCATCACCCC
CTGGAACTTCGAGGAAGTGGTGGACAAGGGCGCTTCCGCCCAGAGCTTCATCGAGCGGATGACCAACTTC
GATAAGAACCTGCCCAACGAGAAGGTGCTGCCCAAGCACAGCCTGCTGTACGAGTACTTCACCGTGTATA
ACGAGCTGACCAAAGTGAAATACGTGACCGAGGGAATGAGAAAGCCCGCCTTCCTGAGCGGCGAGCAGAA
AAAGGCCATCGTGGACCTGCTGTTCAAGACCAACCGGAAAGTGACCGTGAAGCAGCTGAAAGAGGACTAC
TTCAAGAAAATCGAGTGCTTCGACTCCGTGGAAATCTCCGGCGTGGAAGATCGGTTCAACGCCTCCCTGG
GCACATACCACGATCTGCTGAAAATTATCAAGGACAAGGACTTCCTGGACAATGAGGAAAACGAGGACAT
TCTGGAAGATATCGTGCTGACCCTGACACTGTTTGAGGACAGAGAGATGATCGAGGAACGGCTGAAAACC
TATGCCCACCTGTTCGACGACAAAGTGATGAAGCAGCTGAAGCGGCGGAGATACACCGGCTGGGGCAGGC
TGAGCCGGAAGCTGATCAACGGCATCCGGGACAAGCAGTCCGGCAAGACAATCCTGGATTTCCTGAAGTC
CGACGGCTTCGCCAACAGAAACTTCATGCAGCTGATCCACGACGACAGCCTGACCTTTAAAGAGGACATC
CAGAAAGCCCAGGTGTCCGGCCAGGGCGATAGCCTGCACGAGCACATTGCCAATCTGGCCGGCAGCCCCG
CCATTAAGAAGGGCATCCTGCAGACAGTGAAGGTGGTGGACGAGCTCGTGAAAGTGATGGGCCGGCACAA
GCCCGAGAACATCGTGATCGAAATGGCCAGAGAGAACCAGACCACCCAGAAGGGACAGAAGAACAGCCGC
GAGAGAATGAAGCGGATCGAAGAGGGCATCAAAGAGCTGGGCAGCCAGATCCTGAAAGAACACCCCGTGG
AAAACACCCAGCTGCAGAACGAGAAGCTGTACCTGTACTACCTGCAGAATGGGCGGGATATGTACGTGGA
CCAGGAACTGGACATCAACCGGCTGTCCGACTACGATGTGGACGCTATCGTGCCTCAGAG
Features (pLannotate 1.2.2; 21 found; start..end, strand, type, name):
   1670..3701    +  CDS            gag-pol (fragment): Moloney murine leukemia virus Gag-Pol polyprotein; gag-pol; contains a read-through stop codon
   3743..3790    +  CDS            nucleoplasmin NLS: bipartite nuclear localization signal from nucleoplasmin
   3860..4573    +  CDS            EGFP: EGFP is a basic (constitutively fluorescent) green fluorescent protein published in 1996, derived from Aequorea victoria. It is reported to be a rapidly-maturing weak dimer with moderate acid sensitivity.
   4607..4718    +  polyA_signal   bGH poly(A) signal: bovine growth hormone polyadenylation signal
   4815..4862    +  misc_feature   MCS (fragment): pBluescript multiple cloning site
   4879..4954    -  misc_RNA       gRNA scaffold: guide RNA scaffold for the Streptococcus pyogenes CRISPR/Cas9 system
   4980..5220    -  promoter       U6 promoter: RNA polymerase III promoter for human U6 snRNA
   5229..5369    +  repeat_region  AAV2 ITR: inverted terminal repeat of adeno-associated virus serotype 2 inverted
   5374..5425    -  misc_feature   bom (fragment): basis of mobility region from pBR322
   5444..5899    +  rep_origin     f1 ori (sequence partly withheld): f1 bacteriophage origin of replication; arrow indicates direction of (+) strand synthesis
   5900..5949    -  misc_feature   bom (fragment): basis of mobility region from pBR322
   6051..6086    -  CDS            rop (fragment): Rop protein, which maintains plasmids at low copy number; rop
   6181..6285    +  promoter       AmpR promoter: bla
   6286..7146    +  CDS            AmpR: β-lactamase; bla; confers resistance to ampicillin, carbenicillin, and related antibiotics
   7317..7905    +  rep_origin     ori: high-copy-number ColE1/pMB1/pBR322/pUC origin of replication
   7967..8207    +  promoter       U6 promoter: RNA polymerase III promoter for human U6 snRNA
   8234..8309    +  misc_RNA       gRNA scaffold: guide RNA scaffold for the Streptococcus pyogenes CRISPR/Cas9 system
   8394..8679    +  enhancer       CMV enhancer: human cytomegalovirus immediate early enhancer; contains an 18-bp deletion relative to the standard CMV enhancer
   8958..9185    +  intron         hybrid intron: hybrid between chicken β-actin (CBA) and minute virus of mice (MMV) introns (Gray et al., 2011)
   9323..10924   +  CDS            Cas9(N): N-terminal portion of Streptococcus pyogenes Cas9 (Zetsche et al., 2015)
  10925..1566    +  CDS            Cas9(C) (fragment) (across the origin): C-terminal portion of Streptococcus pyogenes Cas9 (Zetsche et al., 2015)
