[The description below was written by a language model from this plasmid's Addgene catalogue record and pLannotate feature annotations shown in this document.]
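Description:
PEA1-GFP is an all-in-one mammalian expression plasmid of roughly 11.85 kb that carries every component needed for nickase-based prime editing, together with a fluorescent marker for identifying or sorting transfected cells. The catalogue lists pCMV-PE2 as the backbone. It is propagated in E. coli as a high-copy plasmid through a ColE1/pUC-type origin with ampicillin resistance (β-lactamase). An f1 phage origin and a single AAV2 ITR are also annotated. With only one ITR present, that element looks like a remnant of an earlier vector rather than a functional packaging cassette.

The main transcription unit encodes the prime editor: S. pyogenes Cas9 carrying the H840A nickase mutation, fused to Moloney murine leukemia virus reverse transcriptase (annotated as a gag-pol fragment) and followed by a bipartite nucleoplasmin NLS. According to the insert name, a T2A self-cleaving peptide then links EGFP, so the editor and reporter are produced as separate proteins from one transcript, which ends at a bGH polyadenylation signal. The promoter field says CMV, but the insert name says CbH. The feature tables support CbH, showing a CMV enhancer, chicken β-actin promoter and hybrid CBA/MVM intron.

Two human U6 promoter cassettes, each with an S. pyogenes gRNA scaffold, flank this unit in opposite orientations. Per the record, one accepts a pegRNA and the other a conventional sgRNA, each through a BbsI cloning gate. The second guide can be used for a nick on the non-edited strand, as in PE3-style editing. The depositor sequence and the repository's sequencing result differ by only a few bases and show the same architecture.
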