Addgene plasmid #171993: PEA1-GFP
Purpose: Delivers all prime editing nickase components in a single, GFP selectable plasmid
Depositing lab: Paul Thomas. Publication: Optimized nickase- and nuclease-based prime editing in human and mouse cells. Adikusuma F, Lushington C, Arudkumar J, Godahewa GI, Chey YCJ, Gierus L, Piltz S, Geiger A, Jain Y, Reti D, Wilson LOW, Bauer DC, Thomas PQ. Nucleic Acids Res. 2021 Sep 17. pii: 6371974. doi: 10.1093/nar/gkab792. PubMed 34534334.
Backbone
  Vector backbone: pCMV-PE2
  Vector type: Mammalian Expression
  Selectable markers: GFP
Growth in bacteria
  Bacterial resistance: Ampicillin, 100 μg/mL
  Growth temperature: 37°C
  Growth strain: DH5alpha
  Copy number: High Copy
Gene/Insert
  Gene/Insert name: CbH-Cas9(H840A)-RT-T2A-GFP, hU6-pegRNA (Bbs1 gate), hU6-sgRNA (Bbs1 gate)
  Species: Synthetic; Cas9 is from S. pyogenes; M-MLV RT is from the Moloney murine leukemia virus
  Promoter: CMV for Cas9, U6 for gRNAs
  Cloning method: Ligation Independent Cloning
  Sequencing primers: 5′ --; 3′ BGH-reverse
Terms and licenses: Academic/Nonprofit Terms; Industry Terms: Not Available to Industry
Depositor comments: Full sequence https://benchling.com/s/seq-tAdkXWOKBrdJLmaeh3qh.
How to cite: PEA1-GFP was a gift from Paul Thomas (Addgene plasmid # 171993 ; http://n2t.net/addgene:171993 ; RRID:Addgene_171993)
